>Addgene plasmid #18377 | T4 Lysozyme V71A WT* | addgene partial sequence | sequence record 24163 | 3primeUP
CNANGAAAAGCCGCTCATTAGGCGGGCTCAGATCTGCTCATGTTTGACAGCTTATCATCGATAAGCTTCG
GCAATAAATTCTTGATATGTTTTCATATGTTTCCTTTAAATATTTTAATTAGTAATTGTCTATTCAAGTA
ATTGTGAATATACTATCACAATTCCAAGAGAAAGTAAACAGCTTTATAGATTTTTATACGCGTCCCAAGT
GCCAGTTCTAAACGTTGTAATGACTCGTTTTGCGCGATTAGGTGTTTGATTATACCATCTACTTTTAGCT
AAGTTAACTGCTGCTTCATCCCAGCGTTTTTGTTGAAGCATACGTAAAGAGTTAGTAAATCCTGCCACAC
CGGTTTCTCCCATTTGGAAAACCATATTAATCAATGCAGCGCGACGAACCGCATCAAGAGAATCATAAAC
CGGTTTTAATTTAGCATTTCTCAGAATTCCGCGAACAGCAGCATCAGCATCCTGATTAAAGAGTTTTTCA
GCCTCATCTTTTGTAATTACACCATTAGTATTACGCCCAATAGCTTTATCTAATTCAGATTTAGCAGCAT
TAAGTGATGGACTTTTTGTAAGCAAATGACCGATGCCAATAGTGTAATAGCCTTCTGTGTCTTTATAGAT
TTTAAGTCTAAGACCTTCATCTATACGTAACATTTCAAATATATTCATAATACCTCCTAAGCATCGATGG
ATCCTGTTTCCTGTGTGAAATTGTTATCCGCTCACAATTCCACACATTATACGAGCCGATGATTAATTGT
CAACAGGGGGATGGGGAGTAAGCTGATCCTGTTTCCTGTGTGGAAATTGTTATCCGCTCACAATTCCACA
CATTATACGAGCCGATGATTAATTGTCAACAGGGGGATGGGGAGTAAGCTCATCGATGGACGACCNGGNT
TTNCCGGNGGGAAANTGNTATCCGCTCACAATTCCNCACATTANACNANCCGGAAGCNTAANGNGGNAAA
NCCNGGGGGGGCCNAAGGNGGGNGNNAACTTANNTTAANTGNNGNNGGGNCNNNCGGCCCNCNTTNCNNN
NNGGNAAACCNGNCNGGGCNGGNNNNN
