[The description below was written by a language model from this plasmid's Addgene catalogue record.]
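Description:
T4 Lysozyme V71A WT* is a bacterial expression plasmid built on the pHS1403 backbone (about 5 kb without insert) that carries a mutant form of the bacteriophage T4 lysozyme gene (gene e). It is maintained in E. coli as a high-copy plasmid under ampicillin selection. The record does not name the origin of replication or the promoter that drives expression, and no feature table is provided, so the regulatory architecture of the backbone cannot be described from the information given.

The insert is roughly 600 bp and was cloned as a BamHI–HindIII fragment, with both sites preserved. According to the depositor's note, the BamHI site lies 27 bp from the start codon and the HindIII site 115 bp from the stop codon, so the fragment includes short flanking untranslated sequence on both sides of the coding region and can be excised or transferred intact with these two enzymes. The encoded protein carries a valine-to-alanine substitution at position 71. The "WT*" designation indicates the parental background in which the mutation was made; in the T4 lysozyme literature this term conventionally refers to the cysteine-free pseudo-wild-type protein, although the record does not spell out those background substitutions. No affinity tags, fusion partners or reporters are listed.

The record does not state an intended purpose. A point mutant of this kind would suit recombinant production of the variant enzyme in bacteria to examine how a single residue change affects protein stability, folding and structure, for which T4 lysozyme is a widely used model system.
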