Addgene plasmid #18377: T4 Lysozyme V71A WT*
Depositing lab: Brian Matthews. Depositing organization: University of Oregon.
Backbone
  Vector backbone: pHS1403
  Backbone size w/o insert (bp): 5000
  Vector type: Bacterial Expression
Growth in bacteria
  Bacterial resistance: Ampicillin, 100 μg/mL
  Growth temperature: 37°C
  Growth strain: DH5alpha
  Copy number: High Copy
Gene/Insert
  Gene/Insert name: T4 Lysozyme (alt name: JX1 TA)
  Species: Bacteriophage T4
  Insert size (bp): 600
  Mutation: V71A WT*
  GenBank ID: NP_049736
  Entrez Gene: e (a.k.a. T4p123)
  Cloning method: Restriction Enzyme; 5′ cloning site BamHI (not destroyed); 3′ cloning site HindIII (not destroyed)
  Sequencing primers: 5′ na; 3′ GGCGTATCACGAGGCCC
Terms and licenses: Academic/Nonprofit Terms; Industry Terms: Not Available to Industry
Depositor comments: The BamHI site is 27 bp from the ATG and the HindIII site is 115 bp from the stop.
How to cite: T4 Lysozyme V71A WT* was a gift from Brian Matthews (Addgene plasmid # 18377 ; http://n2t.net/addgene:18377 ; RRID:Addgene_18377)
